>Addgene plasmid #245372 | pZNpF-deleted | addgene full sequence | sequence record 486432 | Addgene NGS Result
GCCTCCGCGCCGGGTTTTGGCGCCTCCCGCGGGCGCCCCCCTCGTCACGGCGAGCGCTGCCACGTCAGAC
GAAGGGCGCAGGAGCGTCCTGATCCTTCCGCCCGGACGCTCAGGACAGCGGCCCGCTGCTCATAAGACTC
GGCCTTAGAACCCCAGTATCAGCAGAAGGACATTTTAGGACGGGACTTGGGTGACTCTAGGGCACTGGTT
TTCTTTCCAGAGAGCGGAACAGGCGAGGAAAAGTAGTCCCTTCTCGGCGATTCTGCGGAGGGATCTCCGT
GGGGCGGTGAACGCCGATGATTATATAAGGACGCGCCGGGTGTGGCACAGCTAGTTCCGTCGCAGCCGGG
ATTTGGGTCGCGGTTCTTGTTTGTGGATCGCTGTGATCGTCACTTGGTGAGTAGCGGGCTGCTGGGCTGG
CCGGGGCTTTCGTGGCCGCCGGGCCGCTCGGTGGGACGGAAGCGTGTGGAGAGACCGCCAAGGGCTGTAG
TCTGGGTCCGCGAGCAAGGTTGCCCTGAACTGGGGGTTGGGGGGAGCGCAGCAAAATGGCGGCTGTTCCC
GAGTCTTGAATGGAAGACGCTTGTGAGGCGGGCTGTGAGGTCGTTGAAACAAGGTGGGGGGCATGGTGGG
CGGCAAGAACCCAAGGTCTTGAGCCCTTCGCTAATGCGGGAAAGCTCTTATTCGGGTGAGATGGGCTGGG
CACCATCTGGGGACCCTGACGTGAAGTTTGTCACTGACTGGAGAACTCGGTTTGTCGTCTGTTGCGGGGG
CGGCAGTTATGGCGGTGCCGTTGGGCAGTGCACCCGTACCTTTGGGAGCGCGCGCCCTCGTCGTGTCGTG
ACGTCACCCGTTCTGTTGGCTTATAATGCAGGGTGGGGCCACCTGCCGGTAGGTGTGCGGTAGGCTTTTC
TCCGTCGCAGGACGCAGGGTTCGGGCCTAGGGTAGGCTCTCCTGAATCGACAGGCGCCGGACCTCTGGTG
AGGGGAGGGATAAGTGAGGCGTCAGTTTCTTTGGTCGGTTTTATGTACCTATCTTCTTAAGTAGCTGAAG
CTCCGGTTTTGAACTATGCGCTCGGGGTTGGCGAGTGTGTTTTGTGAAGTTTTTTAGGCACCTTTTGAAA
TGTAATCATTTGGGTCAATATGTAATTTTCAGTGTTAGACTTGTAAATTGTCCGCTAAATTCTGGCCGTT
TTTGGCTTTTTTGTTAGACAACATGACCGAGTACAAGCCCACGGTGCGCCTCGCCACCCGCGACGACGTC
CCCAGGGCCGTACGCACCCTCGCCGCCGCGTTCGCCGACTACCCCGCCACGCGCCACACCGTCGATCCGG
ACCGCCACATCGAGCGGGTCACCGAGCTGCAAGAACTCTTCCTCACGCGCGTCGGGCTCGACATCGGCAA
GGTGTGGGTCGCGGACGACGGCGCCGCGGTGGCGGTCTGGACCACGCCGGAGAGCGTCGAAGCGGGGGCG
GTGTTCGCCGAGATCGGCCCGCGCATGGCCGAGTTGAGCGGTTCCCGGCTGGCCGCGCAGCAACAGATGG
AGGGCCTCCTGGCGCCGCACCGGCCCAAGGAGCCCGCGTGGTTCCTGGCCACCGTCGGCGTCTCGCCCGA
CCACCAGGGCAAGGGTCTGGGCAGCGCCGTCGTGCTCCCCGGAGTGGAGGCCGCCGAGCGCGCCGGGGTG
CCCGCCTTCCTGGAGACCTCCGCGCCCCGCAACCTCCCCTTCTACGAGCGGCTCGGCTTCACCGTCACCG
CCGACGTCGAGGTGCCCGAAGGACCGCGCACCTGGTGCATGACCCGCAAGCCCGGTGCCTAGGCTAGTAT
GTAAGCCTAGTCTTAGATAATAAAATCGCTATCCATCGAAGATGGATGTGTGTTGGTTTTTTGTGTGTGT
AACGCTAGGCGCGCCTGGTGTACCGAGAACGATCCTCTCAGTGCGAGTCTCGACGATCCATATCGTTGCT
TGGCAGTCAGCCAGTCGGAATCCAGCTTGGGACCCAGGAAGTCCAATCGTCAGATATTGTACTCAAGCCT
GGTCACGGCAGCGTACCGATCTGTTTAAACCTAGATATTGATAGTCTGATCGGTCAACGTATAATCGAGT
CCTAGCTTTTGCAAACATCTATCAAGAGACAGGATCAGCAGGAGGCTTTCGCATGAGTATTCAACATTTC
CGTGTCGCCCTTATTCCCTTTTTTGCGGCATTTTGCCTTCCTGTTTTTGCTCACCCAGAAACGCTGGTGA
AAGTAAAAGATGCTGAAGATCAGTTGGGTGCGCGAGTGGGTTACATCGAACTGGATCTCAACAGCGGTAA
GATCCTTGAGAGTTTTCGCCCCGAAGAACGCTTTCCAATGATGAGCACTTTTAAAGTTCTGCTATGTGGC
GCGGTATTATCCCGTATTGACGCCGGGCAAGAGCAACTCGGTCGCCGCATACACTATTCTCAGAATGACT
TGGTTGAGTATTCACCAGTCACAGAAAAGCATCTTACGGATGGCATGACAGTAAGAGAATTATGCAGTGC
TGCCATAACCATGAGTGATAACACTGCGGCCAACTTACTTCTGACAACGATTGGAGGACCGAAGGAGCTA
ACCGCTTTTTTGCACAACATGGGGGATCATGTAACTCGCCTTGATCGTTGGGAACCGGAGCTGAATGAAG
CCATACCAAACGACGAGCGTGACACCACGATGCCTGTAGCAATGGCAACAACCTTGCGTAAACTATTAAC
TGGCGAACTACTTACTCTAGCTTCCCGGCAACAGTTGATAGACTGGATGGAGGCGGATAAAGTTGCAGGA
CCACTTCTGCGCTCGGCCCTTCCGGCTGGCTGGTTTATTGCTGATAAATCTGGAGCCGGTGAGCGTGGGT
CTCGCGGTATCATTGCAGCACTGGGGCCAGATGGTAAGCCCTCCCGTATCGTAGTTATCTACACGACGGG
GAGTCAGGCAACTATGGATGAACGAAATAGACAGATCGCTGAGATAGGTGCCTCACTGATTAAGCATTGG
TAACCGATTCTAGGTGCATTGGCGCAGAAAAAAATGCCTGATGCGACGCTGCGCGTCTTATACTCCCACA
TATGCCAGATTCAGCAACGGATACGGCTTCCCCAACTTGCCCACTTCCATACGTGTCCTCCTTACCAGAA
ATTTATCCTTAAGGTCGTCAGCTATCCTGCAGGCGATCTCTCGATTTCGATCAAGACATTCCTTTAATGG
TCTTTTCTGGACACCACTAGGGGTCAGAAGTAGTTCATCAAACTTTCTTCCCTCCCTAATCTCATTGGTT
ACCTTGGGCTATCGAAACTTAATTAACCAGTCAAGTCAGCTACTTGGCGAGATCGACTTGTCTGGGTTTC
GACTACGCTCAGAATTGCGTCAGTCAAGTTCGATCTGGTCCTTGCTATTGCACCCGTTCTCCGATTACGA
GTTTCATTTAAATCATGTGAGCAAAAGGCCAGCAAAAGGCCAGGAACCGTAAAAAGGCCGCGTTGCTGGC
GTTTTTCCATAGGCTCCGCCCCCCTGACGAGCATCACAAAAATCGACGCTCAAGTCAGAGGTGGCGAAAC
CCGACAGGACTATAAAGATACCAGGCGTTTCCCCCTGGAAGCTCCCTCGTGCGCTCTCCTGTTCCGACCC
TGCCGCTTACCGGATACCTGTCCGCCTTTCTCCCTTCGGGAAGCGTGGCGCTTTCTCATAGCTCACGCTG
TAGGTATCTCAGTTCGGTGTAGGTCGTTCGCTCCAAGCTGGGCTGTGTGCACGAACCCCCCGTTCAGCCC
GACCGCTGCGCCTTATCCGGTAACTATCGTCTTGAGTCCAACCCGGTAAGACACGACTTATCGCCACTGG
CAGCAGCCACTGGTAACAGGATTAGCAGAGCGAGGTATGTAGGCGGTGCTACAGAGTTCTTGAAGTGGTG
GCCTAACTACGGCTACACTAGAAGAACAGTATTTGGTATCTGCGCTCTGCTGAAGCCAGTTACCTTCGGA
AAAAGAGTTGGTAGCTCTTGATCCGGCAAACAAACCACCGCTGGTAGCGGTGGTTTTTTTGTTTGCAAGC
AGCAGATTACGCGCAGAAAAAAAGGATCTCAAGAAGATCCTTTGATCTTTTCTACGGGGTCTGACGCTCA
GTGGAACGAAAACTCACGTTAAGGGATTTTGGTCATGAGATTATCAAAAAGGATCTTCACCTAGATCCTT
TTAAATTAAAAATGAAGTTTTAAATCAATCTAAAGTATATATGAGTAAACTTGGTCTGACAGTTACCAAT
GCTTAATCAGTGAGGCACCTATCTCAGCGATCTGTCTATTTCGTTCATCCATAGTTGCATTTAAATTTCC
GAACTCTCCAAGGCCCTCGTCGGAAAATCTTCAAACCTTTCGTCCGATCCATCTTGCAGGCTACCTCTCG
AACGAACTATCGCAAGTCTCTTGGCCGGCCTTGCGCCTTGGCTATTGCTTGGCAGCGCCTATCGCCAGGT
ATTACTCCAATCCCGAATATCCGAGATCGGGATCACCCGAGAGAAGTTCAACCTACATCCTCAATCCCGA
TCTATCCGAGATCCGAGGAATATCGAAATCGGGGCGCGCCTG
Features (pLannotate 1.2.2; 8 found; start..end, strand, type, name):
   1213..1810    +  CDS            PuroR (fragment): puromycin N-acetyltransferase; pac from Streptomyces; confers resistance to puromycin
   1839..1887    +  polyA_signal   poly(A) signal: synthetic polyadenylation signal
   2153..3013    +  CDS            AmpR: β-lactamase; bla; confers resistance to ampicillin, carbenicillin, and related antibiotics
   3026..3162    +  terminator     rrnG terminator: transcription terminator from the E. coli ribosomal RNA rrnG operon (Albrechtsen et al., 1991)
   3207..3278    +  misc_feature   3' β-globin insulator: insulator downstream of the human β-globin locus (Farrell et al., 2002)
   3504..4092    -  rep_origin     ori: high-copy-number ColE1/pMB1/pBR322/pUC origin of replication
   4264..4328    -  CDS            bla(M) (fragment): β-lactamase lacking the signal sequence; bla(M); allows cytosolic expression of β-lactamase
   4592..1209    +  promoter       UbC promoter (across the origin): human ubiquitin C promoter
