[The description below was written by a language model from this plasmid's Addgene catalogue record and pLannotate feature annotations shown in this document.]
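Description:
pZNpF-deleted is an empty-backbone mammalian expression plasmid built on the commercial pTwist-EF1a vector and intended as a negative control from which the luciferase cassette of the parental reporter design has been removed. The catalogue entry lists no insert and gives EcoRI and BamHI as the 5' and 3' cloning sites. It is maintained in E. coli as a high-copy plasmid through a ColE1/pUC-type origin and selected with ampicillin via a full-length β-lactamase gene, which is followed by the rrnG ribosomal operon transcription terminator. A short additional β-lactamase fragment near the origin appears to be a remnant with no evident function.

In the 4.6 kb sequenced record, the only annotated mammalian transcription unit is the selection cassette: a human ubiquitin C promoter, spanning the numbering origin, sits directly upstream of the puromycin N-acetyltransferase coding sequence (annotated as a near-complete fragment) and a synthetic polyadenylation signal, allowing puromycin selection of transfected cells. A short element matching the insulator downstream of the human β-globin locus lies between the bacterial marker and the origin, presumably to buffer neighbouring units from one another. Although the backbone name implies an EF1a promoter, no such promoter is annotated in the feature table. The record does not say whether it was removed along with the luciferase cassette or simply went undetected.

The plasmid is suited to use alongside its luciferase-bearing counterparts to establish background signal in reporter assays. The associated work concerns premature termination codons in mouse Zfp423, though the record does not detail the assay design.
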