Addgene plasmid #245372: pZNpF-deleted
Purpose: (Empty Backbone) Negative control, luciferase cassette deleted
Depositing lab: Bruce Hamilton. Depositing organization: University of California, San Diego (UCSD). Publication: Nonequivalence of Zfp423 premature termination codons in mice. Concepcion D, Liang C, Kim D, Hamilton BA. bioRxiv [Preprint]. 2025 Jun 2:2025.05.30.656936. doi: 10.1101/2025.05.30.656936. PubMed 40501617.
Backbone
  Vector backbone: pTwist-EF1a
  Backbone manufacturer: Twist Biosciences
  Vector type: Mammalian Expression, Synthetic Biology
  Selectable markers: Puromycin
Growth in bacteria
  Bacterial resistance: Ampicillin, 100 μg/mL
  Growth temperature: 37°C
  Growth strain: DH5alpha
  Copy number: High Copy
Gene/Insert
  Gene/Insert name: None
Terms and licenses: Academic/Nonprofit Terms; Industry Terms: Not Available to Industry
Depositor comments: clone 1.1 5' cloning site: EcoRI. 3' cloning site: BamHI.
How to cite: pZNpF-deleted was a gift from Bruce Hamilton (Addgene plasmid # 245372 ; http://n2t.net/addgene:245372 ; RRID:Addgene_245372)
